Addgene plasmid #125594: LRG2.1_Puro
Purpose: (Empty Backbone) Lentiviral expression of sgRNA with GFP and puromycin resistance gene
Depositing lab: Christopher Vakoc. Depositing organization: Cold Spring Harbor Laboratory. Publication: Salt-Inducible Kinase inhibition suppresses acute myeloid leukemia progression in vivo. Tarumoto Y, Lin S, Wang J, Milazzo JP, Xu Y, Lu B, Yang Z, Wei Y, Polyanskaya S, Wunderlich M, Gray NS, Stegmaier K, Vakoc CR. Blood. 2019 Nov 1. pii: 422697. doi: 10.1182/blood.2019001576. PubMed 31697837.
Backbone
  Vector backbone: LRG2.1
  Backbone size (bp): 10000
  Modifications to backbone: Insert P2A-Puro sequence after GFP
  Vector type: Mammalian Expression, Lentiviral, CRISPR
  Promoter: U6 promoter for sgRNA expression and EFS promoter for GFP-P2A-Puro expression
  Selectable markers: Puromycin
Growth in bacteria
  Bacterial resistance: Ampicillin, 100 μg/mL
  Growth temperature: 37°C
  Growth strain: NEB Stable
  Copy number: High Copy
Terms and licenses: Academic/Nonprofit Terms; Industry Terms: Not Available to Industry
Depositor comments: Please visit https://www.biorxiv.org/content/10.1101/636969v1 for BioRxiv preprint
How to cite: LRG2.1_Puro was a gift from Christopher Vakoc (Addgene plasmid # 125594 ; http://n2t.net/addgene:125594 ; RRID:Addgene_125594)
