[The description below was written by a language model from this plasmid's Addgene catalogue record and pLannotate feature annotations shown in this document.]
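Description:
LRG2.1_Puro is an empty third-generation-style, self-inactivating lentiviral backbone of about 10 kb for expressing a CRISPR single guide RNA in mammalian cells together with a fluorescent reporter and a drug-selection marker. It derives from the LRG2.1 vector, modified by adding a P2A-puromycin resistance sequence after GFP. In bacteria it is maintained through a high-copy ColE1/pUC-type origin and selected with ampicillin via β-lactamase. An f1 origin, an SV40 origin and poly(A) signal, and lac, T7 and T3 promoter remnants are carried over from the parental cloning backbone.

The viral portion begins with an RSV promoter fused to a truncated HIV-1 5' LTR, which drives Tat-independent transcription of the genomic RNA in packaging cells. This is followed by the Ψ packaging signal with a gag fragment, the Rev response element for nuclear export, and a cPPT/CTS. A ΔU3 3' LTR disables LTR promoter activity after integration. Within this frame, a human U6 RNA polymerase III promoter sits upstream of a roughly 1.9 kb region that ends at a partial match to the Streptococcus pyogenes Cas9 tracrRNA scaffold. That region includes a reverse-oriented match to a bacterial deoC gene, which is most plausibly a stuffer that is replaced when a guide sequence is cloned in, although the record does not state the cloning strategy.

Downstream, the EFS (EF-1α core) promoter drives a single EGFP-P2A-PuroR transcript stabilised by a WPRE, so transduced cells can be tracked by fluorescence and enriched with puromycin. No Cas9 is encoded, so the nuclease must be supplied separately. The associated work used the vector in acute myeloid leukemia studies.
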