Features (pLannotate 1.2.2; 29 found; start..end, strand, type, name):
      5..231     +  promoter       RSV promoter: Rous sarcoma virus enhancer/promoter
    232..412     +  LTR            5' LTR (truncated): truncated 5' long terminal repeat (LTR) from HIV-1
    459..584     +  misc_feature   HIV-1 Ψ: packaging signal of human immunodeficiency virus type 1
    568..931     +  CDS            HIV-1 gag (fragment): gag protein from human immunodeficiency virus 1; gag
   1077..1310    +  misc_feature   RRE: The Rev response element (RRE) of HIV-1 allows for Rev-dependent mRNA export from the nucleus to the cytoplasm.
   1687..1713    +  CDS            Rev (fragment): human immunodeficiency virus 1 (HIV-1) Rev protein; rev; enhances nuclear export of unspliced and incompletely spliced viral mRNAs
   1717..1957    +  promoter       U6 promoter: RNA polymerase III promoter for human U6 snRNA
   2143..2802    -  CDS            deoC1: DEOC1_STAAN - Also known as dra. Experimental evidence at protein level: Swiss-Prot protein existence level 1. Catalyzes a reversible aldol reaction between acetaldehyde and D-glyceraldehyde 3-phosphate to generate 2-deoxy-D-ribose 5- phosphate. From Staphylococcus aureus (strain N315).
   3865..3908    +  misc_RNA       tracrRNA (fragment): trans-activating CRISPR RNA for the Streptococcus pyogenes CRISPR/Cas9 system
   3991..4108    +  misc_feature   cPPT/CTS: central polypurine tract and central termination sequence of HIV-1
   4177..4388    +  promoter       EF-1α core promoter: core promoter for human elongation factor EF-1α
   4441..5157    +  CDS            EGFP: EGFP is a basic (constitutively fluorescent) green fluorescent protein published in 1996, derived from Aequorea victoria. It is reported to be a rapidly-maturing weak dimer with moderate acid sensitivity.
   5224..5823    +  CDS            PuroR (fragment): puromycin N-acetyltransferase; pac from Streptomyces; confers resistance to puromycin
   5839..6427    +  misc_feature   WPRE: woodchuck hepatitis virus posttranscriptional regulatory element
   6478..6497    +  misc_feature   cPPT/CTS (fragment): central polypurine tract and central termination sequence of HIV-1
   6499..6732    +  LTR            3' LTR (ΔU3): self-inactivating 3' long terminal repeat (LTR) from HIV-1
   6810..6931    +  polyA_signal   SV40 poly(A) signal: SV40 polyadenylation signal
   6971..7106    +  rep_origin     SV40 ori: SV40 origin of replication
   7127..7145    -  promoter       T7 promoter: promoter for bacteriophage T7 RNA polymerase
   7153..7308    +  CDS            lacZα (fragment): LacZα fragment of β-galactosidase; lacZ fragment
   7313..7741    +  rep_origin     f1 ori (sequence partly withheld): f1 bacteriophage origin of replication; arrow indicates direction of (+) strand synthesis
   7794..7898    +  promoter       AmpR promoter: bla
   7899..8759    +  CDS            AmpR: β-lactamase; bla; confers resistance to ampicillin, carbenicillin, and related antibiotics
   8930..9518    +  rep_origin     ori: high-copy-number ColE1/pMB1/pBR322/pUC origin of replication
   9701..9793    +  CDS            lacI (fragment): lac repressor; lacI; The lac repressor binds to the lac operator to inhibit transcription in E. coli. This inhibition can be relieved by adding lactose or isopropyl-β-D-thiogalactopyranoside (IPTG).
   9806..9827    +  protein_bind   CAP binding site: CAP binding activates transcription in the presence of cAMP. E. coli catabolite activator protein
   9842..9872    +  promoter       lac promoter: promoter for the E. coli lac operon
   9880..9896    +  protein_bind   lac operator: The lac repressor binds to the lac operator to inhibit transcription in E. coli. This inhibition can be relieved by adding lactose or isopropyl-β-D-thiogalactopyranoside (IPTG). lac repressor encoded by lacI
   9941..9959    +  promoter       T3 promoter: promoter for bacteriophage T3 RNA polymerase
>Addgene plasmid #125594 | LRG2.1_Puro | addgene full sequence | sequence record 245288 | Addgene NGS Result
TTAATGTAGTCTTATGCAATACTCTTGTAGTCTTGCAACATGGTAACGATGAGTTAGCAACATGCCTTAC
AAGGAGAGAAAAAGCACCGTGCATGCCGATTGGTGGAAGTAAGGTGGTACGATCGTGCCTTATTAGGAAG
GCAACAGACGGGTCTGACATGGATTGGACGAACCACTGAATTGCCGCATTGCAGAGATATTGTATTTAAG
TGCCTAGCTCGATACATAAACGGGTCTCTCTGGTTAGACCAGATCTGAGCCTGGGAGCTCTCTGGCTAAC
TAGGGAACCCACTGCTTAAGCCTCAATAAAGCTTGCCTTGAGTGCTTCAAGTAGTGTGTGCCCGTCTGTT
GTGTGACTCTGGTAACTAGAGATCCCTCAGACCCTTTTAGTCAGTGTGGAAAATCTCTAGCAGTGGCGCC
CGAACAGGGACTTGAAAGCGAAAGGGAAACCAGAGGAGCTCTCTCGACGCAGGACTCGGCTTGCTGAAGC
GCGCACGGCAAGAGGCGAGGGGCGGCGACTGGTGAGTACGCCAAAAATTTTGACTAGCGGAGGCTAGAAG
GAGAGAGATGGGTGCGAGAGCGTCAGTATTAAGCGGGGGAGAATTAGATCGCGATGGGAAAAAATTCGGT
TAAGGCCAGGGGGAAAGAAAAAATATAAATTAAAACATATAGTATGGGCAAGCAGGGAGCTAGAACGATT
CGCAGTTAATCCTGGCCTGTTAGAAACATCAGAAGGCTGTAGACAAATACTGGGACAGCTACAACCATCC
CTTCAGACAGGATCAGAAGAACTTAGATCATTATATAATACAGTAGCAACCCTCTATTGTGTGCATCAAA
GGATAGAGATAAAAGACACCAAGGAAGCTTTAGACAAGATAGAGGAAGAGCAAAACAAAAGTAAGACCAC
CGCACAGCAAGCGGCCGCTGATCTTCAGACCTGGAGGAGGAGATATGAGGGACAATTGGAGAAGTGAATT
ATATAAATATAAAGTAGTAAAAATTGAACCATTAGGAGTAGCACCCACCAAGGCAAAGAGAAGAGTGGTG
CAGAGAGAAAAAAGAGCAGTGGGAATAGGAGCTTTGTTCCTTGGGTTCTTGGGAGCAGCAGGAAGCACTA
TGGGCGCAGCGTCAATGACGCTGACGGTACAGGCCAGACAATTATTGTCTGGTATAGTGCAGCAGCAGAA
CAATTTGCTGAGGGCTATTGAGGCGCAACAGCATCTGTTGCAACTCACAGTCTGGGGCATCAAGCAGCTC
CAGGCAAGAATCCTGGCTGTGGAAAGATACCTAAAGGATCAACAGCTCCTGGGGATTTGGGGTTGCTCTG
GAAAACTCATTTGCACCACTGCTGTGCCTTGGAATGCTAGTTGGAGTAATAAATCTCTGGAACAGATTTG
GAATCACACGACCTGGATGGAGTGGGACAGAGAAATTAACAATTACACAAGCTTAATACACTCCTTAATT
GAAGAATCGCAAAACCAGCAAGAAAAGAATGAACAAGAATTATTGGAATTAGATAAATGGGCAAGTTTGT
GGAATTGGTTTAACATAACAAATTGGCTGTGGTATATAAAATTATTCATAATGATAGTAGGAGGCTTGGT
AGGTTTAAGAATAGTTTTTGCTGTACTTTCTATAGTGAATAGAGTTAGGCAGGGATATTCACCATTATCG
TTTCAGACCCACCTCCCAACCCCGAGGGGACCCAGAGAGGGCCTATTTCCCATGATTCCTTCATATTTGC
ATATACGATACAAGGCTGTTAGAGAGATAATTAGAATTAATTTGACTGTAAACACAAAGATATTAGTACA
AAATACGTGACGTAGAAAGTAATAATTTCTTGGGTAGTTTGCAGTTTTAAAATTATGTTTTAAAATGGAC
TATCATATGCTTACCGTAACTTGAAAGTATTTCGATTTCTTGGCTTTATATATCTTGTGGAAAGGACGAA
ACACCGGAGACGGTTGTAAATGAGCACACAAAATACACATGCTAAAATATTATATTCTATGACCTTTATA
AAATCAACCAAAATCTTCTTTTTAATAACTTTAGTATCAATAATTAGAATTTTTATGTTCCTTTTTGCAA
ACTTTTAATAAAAATGAGCAAAATAAAAAAACGCTAGTTTTAGTAACTCGCGTTGTTTTCTTCACCTTTA
ATAATAGCTACTCCACCACTTGTTCCTAAGCGGTCAGCTCCTGCTTCAATCATTTTTTGAGCATCTTCAA
ATGTTCTAACTCCACCAGCTGCTTTAACTAAAGCATTGTCTTTAACAACTGACTTCATTAGTTTAACATC
TTCAAATGTTGCACCTGATTTTGAAAATCCTGTTGATGTTTTAACAAATTCTAATCCAGCTTCAACAGCT
ATTTCACAAGCTTTCATGATTTCTTCTTTTGTTAATAAACAATTTTCCATAATACATTTAACAACATGTG
ATCCAGCTGCTTTTTTTACAGCTTTCATGTCTTCTAAAACTAATTCATAATTTTTGTCTTTTAATGCACC
AATATTTAATACCATATCAATTTCTGTTGCACCATCTTTAATTGCTTCAGAAACTTCGAATGCTTTTGTA
GCTGTTGTGCATGCACCTAGAGGAAAACCTACAACATTTGTTATTCCTACATTTGTGCCTTTTAATAATT
CTTTACAATAGCTTGTTCAATATGAATTAACACAAACTGTTGCAAAATCAAATTCAATTGCTTCATCACA
TAATTGTTTAATTTCAGCTTTCGTAGCATCTTGTTTTAATAATGTGTGATCTATATATTTGTTTAGTTTC
ATTTTTTCTCCTATATATTCATTTTTAATTTTAATTCTTTAATAATTTCGTCTACTTTAACTTTAGCGTT
TTGAACAGATTCACCAACACCTATAAAATAAATTTTTAGTTTAGGTTCAGTTCCACTTGGGCGAACAGCA
AATCATGACTTATCTTCTAAATAAAATTTTAGTAAGTCTTGTCCTGGCATATTATACATTCCATCGATGT
AGTCTTCAACATTAACAACTTTAAGTCCAGCAATTTGAGTTAAGGGTGTTGCTCTCAATGATTTCATTAA
TGGTTCAATTTTTAATTTCTTTTCTTCTGGTTTAAAATTCAAGTTTAAAGTGAAAGTGTAATATGCACCC
ATTTCTTTAAATAAATCTTCTAAATAGTCTACTAATGTTTTATTTTGTTTTTTATAAAATCAAGCAGCCT
CTGCTATTAATATAGAAGCTTGTATTCCATCTTTATCTCTAGCTGAGTCATCAATTACATATCCATAACT
TTCTTCATAAGCAAAAACAAAATTTAATCCGTTATCTTCTTCTTTAGCAATTTCTCTACCCATTCATTTA
AATCCAGTTAAAGTTTTTACAATATTAACTCCATATTTTTCATGAGCGATTCTATCACCCAAATCACTTG
TTACAAAACTTGAATATAGAGCCGGATTTTTTGGAATGCTATTTAAGCGTTTTAGATTTGATAATTTTCA
ATCAATTAAAATTGGTCCTGTTTGATTTCCATCTAATCTTACAAAATGACCATCATGTTTTATTGCCATT
CCAAATCTGTCAGCATCTGGGTCATTCATAATAATAATATCTGCATCATGTTTAATACCATATTCAAGCG
GTATTTTTCATGCAGGATCAAATTCTGGATTTGGATTTACAACATTTTTAAATGTTTCATCTTCAAATGC
ATGCTCTTCAACCTCAATAACGTTATATCCTGATTCACGTAATATTTTTGGGGTAAATTTAGTTCCTGTT
CCATTAACTGCGCTAAAAATAATTTTTAAATCTTTTTTAGCTTCTTGCTCTTTTTTGTACGTCTCTGTTT
AAGAGCTATGCTGGAAACAGCATAGCAAGTTTAAATAAGGCTAGTCCGTTATCAACTTTGCTGGAAACAG
CAAAGTGGCACCGAGTCGGTGCTTTTTTTGAATTCTAGATCTTGAGACAAATGGCAGTATTCATCCACAA
TTTTAAAAGAAAAGGGGGGATTGGGGGGTACAGTGCAGGGGAAAGAATAGTAGACATAATAGCAACAGAC
ATACAAACTAAAGAATTACAAAAACAAATTACAAAAATTCAAAATTTTCGGGTTTATTACAGGGACAGCA
GAGATCCACTTTGGCGCCGGCTCGAGTGGCTCCGGTGCCCGTCAGTGGGCAGAGCGCACATCGCCCACAG
TCCCCGAGAAGTTGGGGGGAGGGGTCGGCAATTGAACCGGTGCCTAGAGAAGGTGGCGCGGGGTAAACTG
GGAAAGTGATGTCGTGTACTGGCTCCGCCTTTTTCCCGAGGGTGGGGGAGAACCGTATATAAGTGCAGTA
GTCGCCGTGAACGTTCTTTTTCGCAACGGGTTTGCCGCCAGAACACAGGTGTCGTGACGCGGGATCCGCC
ACCATGGATTACAAAGACGATGACGATAAGATGGTGAGCAAGGGCGAGGAGCTGTTCACCGGGGTGGTGC
CCATCCTGGTCGAGCTGGACGGCGACGTAAACGGCCACAAGTTCAGCGTGTCCGGCGAGGGCGAGGGCGA
TGCCACCTACGGCAAGCTGACCCTGAAGTTCATCTGCACCACCGGCAAGCTGCCCGTGCCCTGGCCCACC
CTCGTGACCACCCTGACCTACGGCGTGCAGTGCTTCAGCCGCTACCCCGACCACATGAAGCAGCACGACT
TCTTCAAGTCCGCCATGCCCGAAGGCTACGTCCAGGAGCGCACCATCTTCTTCAAGGACGACGGCAACTA
CAAGACCCGCGCCGAGGTGAAGTTCGAGGGCGACACCCTGGTGAACCGCATCGAGCTGAAGGGCATCGAC
TTCAAGGAGGACGGCAACATCCTGGGGCACAAGCTGGAGTACAACTACAACAGCCACAACGTCTATATCA
TGGCCGACAAGCAGAAGAACGGCATCAAGGTGAACTTCAAGATCCGCCACAACATCGAGGACGGCAGCGT
GCAGCTCGCCGACCACTACCAGCAGAACACCCCCATCGGCGACGGCCCCGTGCTGCTGCCCGACAACCAC
TACCTGAGCACCCAGTCCGCCCTGAGCAAAGACCCCAACGAGAAGCGCGATCACATGGTCCTGCTGGAGT
TCGTGACCGCCGCCGGGATCACTCTCGGCATGGACGAGCTGTACAAGGGCAGCGGCGCCACCAACTTCAG
CCTGCTGAAGCAGGCCGGCGACGTGGAGGAGAACCCCGGCCCCATGACCGAGTACAAGCCCACGGTGCGC
CTCGCCACCCGCGACGACGTCCCCAGGGCCGTACGCACCCTCGCCGCCGCGTTCGCCGACTACCCCGCCA
CGCGCCACACCGTCGATCCGGACCGCCACATCGAGCGGGTCACCGAGCTGCAAGAACTCTTCCTCACGCG
CGTCGGGCTCGACATCGGCAAGGTGTGGGTCGCGGACGACGGCGCCGCGGTGGCGGTCTGGACCACGCCG
GAGAGCGTCGAAGCGGGGGCGGTGTTCGCCGAGATCGGCCCGCGCATGGCCGAGTTGAGCGGTTCCCGGC
TGGCCGCGCAGCAACAGATGGAAGGCCTCCTGGCGCCGCACCGGCCCAAGGAGCCCGCGTGGTTCCTGGC
CACCGTCGGAGTCTCGCCCGACCACCAGGGCAAGGGTCTGGGCAGCGCCGTCGTGCTCCCCGGAGTGGAG
GCGGCCGAGCGCGCCGGGGTGCCCGCCTTCCTGGAGACCTCCGCGCCCCGCAACCTCCCCTTCTACGAGC
GGCTCGGCTTCACCGTCACCGCCGACGTCGAGGTGCCCGAAGGACCGCGCACCTGGTGCATGACCCGCAA
GCCCGGTGCCTGAACGCGTTAAGTCGACAATCAACCTCTGGATTACAAAATTTGTGAAAGATTGACTGGT
ATTCTTAACTATGTTGCTCCTTTTACGCTATGTGGATACGCTGCTTTAATGCCTTTGTATCATGCTATTG
CTTCCCGTATGGCTTTCATTTTCTCCTCCTTGTATAAATCCTGGTTGCTGTCTCTTTATGAGGAGTTGTG
GCCCGTTGTCAGGCAACGTGGCGTGGTGTGCACTGTGTTTGCTGACGCAACCCCCACTGGTTGGGGCATT
GCCACCACCTGTCAGCTCCTTTCCGGGACTTTCGCTTTCCCCCTCCCTATTGCCACGGCGGAACTCATCG
CCGCCTGCCTTGCCCGCTGCTGGACAGGGGCTCGGCTGTTGGGCACTGACAATTCCGTGGTGTTGTCGGG
GAAATCATCGTCCTTTCCTTGGCTGCTCGCCTGTGTTGCCACCTGGATTCTGCGCGGGACGTCCTTCTGC
TACGTCCCTTCGGCCCTCAATCCAGCGGACCTTCCTTCCCGCGGCCTGCTGCCGGCTCTGCGGCCTCTTC
CGCGTCTTCGCCTTCGCCCTCAGACGAGTCGGATCTCCCTTTGGGCCGCCTCCCCGCGTCGACTTTAAGA
CCAATGACTTACAAGGCAGCTGTAGATCTTAGCCACTTTTTAAAAGAAAAGGGGGGACTGGAAGGGCTAA
TTCACTCCCAACGAAGACAAGATCTGCTTTTTGCTTGTACTGGGTCTCTCTGGTTAGACCAGATCTGAGC
CTGGGAGCTCTCTGGCTAACTAGGGAACCCACTGCTTAAGCCTCAATAAAGCTTGCCTTGAGTGCTTCAA
GTAGTGTGTGCCCGTCTGTTGTGTGACTCTGGTAACTAGAGATCCCTCAGACCCTTTTAGTCAGTGTGGA
AAATCTCTAGCAGTACGTATAGTAGTTCATGTCATCTTATTATTCAGTATTTATAACTTGCAAAGAAATG
AATATCAGAGAGTGAGAGGAACTTGTTTATTGCAGCTTATAATGGTTACAAATAAAGCAATAGCATCACA
AATTTCACAAATAAAGCATTTTTTTCACTGCATTCTAGTTGTGGTTTGTCCAAACTCATCAATGTATCTT
ATCATGTCTGGCTCTAGCTATCCCGCCCCTAACTCCGCCCATCCCGCCCCTAACTCCGCCCAGTTCCGCC
CATTCTCCGCCCCATGGCTGACTAATTTTTTTTATTTATGCAGAGGCCGAGGCCGCCTCGGCCTCTGAGC
TATTCCAGAAGTAGTGAGGAGGCTTTTTTGGAGGCCTAGGGACGTACCCAATTCGCCCTATAGTGAGTCG
TATTACGCGCGCTCACTGGCCGTCGTTTTACAACGTCGTGACTGGGAAAACCCTGGCGTTACCCAACTTA
ATCGCCTTGCAGCACATCCCCCTTTCGCCAGCTGGCGTAATAGCGAAGAGGCCCGCACCGATCGCCCTTC
CCAACAGTTGCGCAGCCTGAATGGCGAATGGG
[124 nt withheld, positions 7313-7436]
C
[91 nt withheld, positions 7438-7528]
A
[49 nt withheld, positions 7530-7578]
CCTTTGACGTTGGAGTCCACGTTCTTT
[37 nt withheld, positions 7606-7642]
ACCCTATCTCGGTCTATTCTTTTGATTTATAAGGGATTTTGCCGATTTCGGCCTATTGGTTAAAAAATGA
GCTGATTTAACAAAAATTTAACGCGAATTTTAACAAAATATTAACGCTTACAATTTAGGTGGCACTTTTC
GGGGAAATGTGCGCGGAACCCCTATTTGTTTATTTTTCTAAATACATTCAAATATGTATCCGCTCATGAG
ACAATAACCCTGATAAATGCTTCAATAATATTGAAAAAGGAAGAGTATGAGTATTCAACATTTCCGTGTC
GCCCTTATTCCCTTTTTTGCGGCATTTTGCCTTCCTGTTTTTGCTCACCCAGAAACGCTGGTGAAAGTAA
AAGATGCTGAAGATCAGTTGGGTGCACGAGTGGGTTACATCGAACTGGATCTCAACAGCGGTAAGATCCT
TGAGAGTTTTCGCCCCGAAGAACGTTTTCCAATGATGAGCACTTTTAAAGTTCTGCTATGTGGCGCGGTA
TTATCCCGTATTGACGCCGGGCAAGAGCAACTCGGTCGCCGCATACACTATTCTCAGAATGACTTGGTTG
AGTACTCACCAGTCACAGAAAAGCATCTTACGGATGGCATGACAGTAAGAGAATTATGCAGTGCTGCCAT
AACCATGAGTGATAACACTGCGGCCAACTTACTTCTGACAACGATCGGAGGACCGAAGGAGCTAACCGCT
TTTTTGCACAACATGGGGGATCATGTAACTCGCCTTGATCGTTGGGAACCGGAGCTGAATGAAGCCATAC
CAAACGACGAGCGTGACACCACGATGCCTGTAGCAATGGCAACAACGTTGCGCAAACTATTAACTGGCGA
ACTACTTACTCTAGCTTCCCGGCAACAATTAATAGACTGGATGGAGGCGGATAAAGTTGCAGGACCACTT
CTGCGCTCGGCCCTTCCGGCTGGCTGGTTTATTGCTGATAAATCTGGAGCCGGTGAGCGTGGGTCTCGCG
GTATCATTGCAGCACTGGGGCCAGATGGTAAGCCCTCCCGTATCGTAGTTATCTACACGACGGGGAGTCA
GGCAACTATGGATGAACGAAATAGACAGATCGCTGAGATAGGTGCCTCACTGATTAAGCATTGGTAACTG
TCAGACCAAGTTTACTCATATATACTTTAGATTGATTTAAAACTTCATTTTTAATTTAAAAGGATCTAGG
TGAAGATCCTTTTTGATAATCTCATGACCAAAATCCCTTAACGTGAGTTTTCGTTCCACTGAGCGTCAGA
CCCCGTAGAAAAGATCAAAGGATCTTCTTGAGATCCTTTTTTTCTGCGCGTAATCTGCTGCTTGCAAACA
AAAAAACCACCGCTACCAGCGGTGGTTTGTTTGCCGGATCAAGAGCTACCAACTCTTTTTCCGAAGGTAA
CTGGCTTCAGCAGAGCGCAGATACCAAATACTGTTCTTCTAGTGTAGCCGTAGTTAGGCCACCACTTCAA
GAACTCTGTAGCACCGCCTACATACCTCGCTCTGCTAATCCTGTTACCAGTGGCTGCTGCCAGTGGCGAT
AAGTCGTGTCTTACCGGGTTGGACTCAAGACGATAGTTACCGGATAAGGCGCAGCGGTCGGGCTGAACGG
GGGGTTCGTGCACACAGCCCAGCTTGGAGCGAACGACCTACACCGAACTGAGATACCTACAGCGTGAGCT
ATGAGAAAGCGCCACGCTTCCCGAAGGGAGAAAGGCGGACAGGTATCCGGTAAGCGGCAGGGTCGGAACA
GGAGAGCGCACGAGGGAGCTTCCAGGGGGAAACGCCTGGTATCTTTATAGTCCTGTCGGGTTTCGCCACC
TCTGACTTGAGCGTCGATTTTTGTGATGCTCGTCAGGGGGGCGGAGCCTATGGAAAAACGCCAGCAACGC
GGCCTTTTTACGGTTCCTGGCCTTTTGCTGGCCTTTTGCTCACATGTTCTTTCCTGCGTTATCCCCTGAT
TCTGTGGATAACCGTATTACCGCCTTTGAGTGAGCTGATACCGCTCGCCGCAGCCGAACGACCGAGCGCA
GCGAGTCAGTGAGCGAGGAAGCGGAAGAGCGCCCAATACGCAAACCGCCTCTCCCCGCGCGTTGGCCGAT
TCATTAATGCAGCTGGCACGACAGGTTTCCCGACTGGAAAGCGGGCAGTGAGCGCAACGCAATTAATGTG
AGTTAGCTCACTCATTAGGCACCCCAGGCTTTACACTTTATGCTTCCGGCTCGTATGTTGTGTGGAATTG
TGAGCGGATAACAATTTCACACAGGAAACAGCTATGACCATGATTACGCCAAGCGCGCAATTAACCCTCA
CTAAAGGGAACAAAAGCTGGAGCTGCAAGC
